>Addgene plasmid #33089 | pCMV-Flag-YAP-S163/164A | addgene partial sequence | sequence record 41681 | CMV-F 5'-CGCAAATGGGCGGTAGGCGTG-3'
CAGAGCTCGTTTAGTGAACCGTCAGAATTGATCTACCATGGACTACAAAGACGATGACGACAAGCTTGCG
GCCGCGAATTCAAGCTTAGCCACCATGGACTACAAAGACGATGACGATAAAGCAAGGCTCGAATCGGTAC
CTAAGGATCCCGGGCAGCAGCCGCCGCCTCAACCGGCCCCCCAGGGCCAAGGGCAGCCGCCTTCGCAGCC
CCCGCAGGGGCAGGGCCCGCCGTCCGGACCCGGGCAACCGGCACCCGCGGCGACCCAGGCGGCGCCGCAG
GCACCCCCCGCCGGGCATCAGATCGTGCACGTCCGCGGGGACTCGGAGACCGACCTGGAGGCGCTCTTCA
ACGCCGTCATGAACCCCAAGACGGCCAACGTGCCCCAGACCGTGCCCATGAGGCTCCGGAAGCTGCCCGA
CTCCTTCTTCAAGCCGCCGGAGCCCAAATCCCACTCCCGACAGGCCAGTACTGATGCAGGCACTGCAGGA
GCCCTGACTCCACAGCATGTTCGAGCTCATTCCTCTCCAGCTTCTCTGCAGTTGGGAGCTGTTTCTCCTG
GGACACTGACCCCCACTGGAGTAGTCTCTGGCCCAGCAGCTACACCCACAGCTCAGCATCTTCGACAGGC
TGCTTTTGAGATACCTGATGATGTACCTCTGCCAGCAGGTTGGGAGATGGCAAAGACATCTTCTGGTCAG
AGATACTTCTTAAATCACATCGATCAGACAACAACATGGCAGGACCCCAGGAA
