[The description below was written by a language model from this plasmid's Addgene catalogue record.]
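Description:
pCMV-Flag-YAP-S163/164A is a mammalian expression plasmid built on a pCMV backbone of roughly 5 kb. It is propagated in E. coli under ampicillin selection. The record does not state the copy number, the origin of replication, or any selectable marker for mammalian cells, so the plasmid is best regarded as a tool for transient transfection unless other information is available. No feature table accompanies the entry, and the restriction sites used for cloning are not recorded.

The insert is YAP (gene YAP1), the transcriptional co-activator that acts as the main downstream effector of the Hippo pathway. The record does not explicitly state the species of origin. Expression is driven by the strong constitutive CMV immediate-early promoter. The listed 3′ sequencing primer anneals to a human growth hormone polyadenylation region, which suggests that this signal terminates the transcript. A Flag epitope is fused to the N terminus of YAP, allowing detection by western blot or immunofluorescence and recovery by immunoprecipitation with anti-Flag antibodies.

The coding sequence carries two point mutations, S163A and S164A. These replace adjacent serines with alanine, which cannot be phosphorylated. The associated work concerns inactivation of YAP by the Hippo pathway in cell contact inhibition and tissue growth control. The construct therefore fits the role of a phospho-site mutant for comparison with wild-type YAP and other serine-to-alanine variants. Such comparisons test how individual residues contribute to kinase-dependent regulation of YAP localisation and activity, although the record does not describe the specific effect of these two substitutions.
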