Addgene plasmid #33089: pCMV-Flag-YAP-S163/164A
Depositing lab: Kunliang Guan. Depositing organization: University of California, San Diego (UCSD). Publication: Inactivation of YAP oncoprotein by the Hippo pathway is involved in cell contact inhibition and tissue growth control. Zhao B, Wei X, Li W, Udan RS, Yang Q, Kim J, Xie J, Ikenoue T, Yu J, Li L, Zheng P, Ye K, Chinnaiyan A, Halder G, Lai ZC, Guan KL. Genes Dev. 2007 Nov 1. 21(21):2747-61. 10.1101/gad.1602907 PubMed 17974916.
Backbone
  Vector backbone: pCMV
  Backbone size w/o insert (bp): 5000
  Vector type: Mammalian Expression
Growth in bacteria
  Bacterial resistance: Ampicillin, 100 μg/mL
  Growth temperature: 37°C
  Growth strain: DH5alpha
  Copy number: Unknown
Gene/Insert
  Gene/Insert name: YAP
  Mutation: S163A, S164A
  Entrez Gene: YAP1 (a.k.a. COB1, YAP, YAP-1, YAP2, YAP65, YKI)
  Promoter: CMV
  Tag / fusion protein: Flag (N terminal on insert)
  Cloning method: Restriction Enzyme; 5′ cloning site NA (unknown if destroyed); 3′ cloning site NA (unknown if destroyed)
  Sequencing primers: 5′ CMV-F; 3′ hGH-pA-R
Terms and licenses: Academic/Nonprofit Terms; Industry Terms: Not Available to Industry
How to cite: pCMV-Flag-YAP-S163/164A was a gift from Kunliang Guan (Addgene plasmid # 33089 ; http://n2t.net/addgene:33089 ; RRID:Addgene_33089)
